>Addgene plasmid #62519 | GFP-DroshaK382R | addgene partial sequence | sequence record 104827 | EGFP-C 5'-CATGGTCCTGCTGGAGTTCGTG-3'
AGTCCGGACTCAGATCTCGAGCTCAAGCTTCCACCATGGTGCAGGGAAACACATGTCACAGAATGTCGTT
CCACCCGGGACGAGGGTGTCCCCGAGGACGAGGAGGACATGGAGCCAGACCCTCAGCACCATCCTTTAGG
CCCCAAAATCTGAGGCTGCTTCACCCTCAGCAGCCTCCTGTGCAATATCAATATGAACCTCCAAGTGCCC
CTTCCACCACTTTCTCAAACTCTCCAGCCCCCAATTTTCTCCCTCCACGACCAGACTTTGTACCCTTCCC
CCCACCCATGCCTCCGTCAGCGCAAGGCCCTCTTCCCCCCTGCCCAATCAGGCCGCCTTTCCCCAACCAC
CAGATGAGGCACCCCTTCCCAGTTCCTCCTTGTTTTCCTCCCATGCCACCACCAATGCCTTGTCCTAATA
ACCCCCCAGTCCCTGGGGCACCTCCTGGACAAGGCACTTTCCCCTTCATGATGCCCCCTCCCTCCATGCC
TCATCCCCCGCCCCCTCCAGTCATGCCGCAGCAGGTTAATTATCAGTACCCTCCGGGCTATTCTCACCAC
AACTTCCCACCTCCCAGTTTTAATAGTTTCCAGAACAACCCTAGTTCTTTCCTGCCCAGTGCTAATAACA
GCAGTAGTCCTCATTTCAGACATCTCCCTCCATACCCACTCCCAAGGGCTCCCAGTGAGAGAAGGTCCCC
AGAAAGGCTGAAACACTATGATGACCACAGGCACCGAGATCACAGTCATGGGCGAGGTGAGAGGCATCGG
TCCCTGGATCGGCGGGAGCGAGGCCGCA
