>Addgene plasmid #62519 | GFP-DroshaK382R | addgene partial sequence | sequence record 104881 | SV40pA-R 5'-GAAATTTGTGATGCTATTGC-3'
ACAACAATTGCATTCATTTTATGTTTCAGGTTCAGGGGGAGGTGTGGGAGGTTTTTTAAAGCAAGTAAAA
CCTCTACAAATGTGGTATGGCTGATTATGATCAGTTATCTAGATCCGGTGGATCCCGGGCCCGCGGTACC
GTTTTCTTGATGTCTTCAGTCTCATCTGGCTCTCTCTCTTGATGCTCTCTTTCCCACCTCATTTCTTTTA
ACTCTTGTCTGTACTTCCGTTCGATGAACCGCTTCTGATGGGCCATCTGGGGAAAATTATATTTTTCAAG
CGCATCCATTGCTGCTCCCATTTCCGCTTGCTGAATACTTGGTCCTTTCCCACAGCCTATTCTTTCTCCC
TTGAAATAAACAGCCACAGTGTAGGTTCGGGCATGGGATGGGCCCACTGTCTGCAGAGTCTTGTACAGAG
GAATGTCTGGCTCTTTTCCTTCTGTCCTAAGTGTCAAGCAACACTGCTGAAGCTGGGATTTGGGGTCATT
CCAATCCTGATTCAAAATGAACTCTTTCAATCGTGGAAAGAAGCAGACATTCATGAAAGTATGAACATAT
TCCAAATCCTTATCAATGTACAGCGCTGCAATAAATGATTCCAAAAGGTCCGCCAAGGTCTTGGTGCGAA
GCGCCACAGGCCTCTTGGTCTTGTCGTTGGTTATGGCGTACTCCTGCATGCCCAGCTCCTCCGCTACCTT
GGCCTGAGTTCTATTATTCACCAAAGAGCTTCGCAACAAAGTTAAGTGTCCTTCATGATGATCTGGGAAA
TGAATGAATAAGTACTCTGTGGCTACCAGTTGCATTATGGAGTCACCTAGGAATTCCATTCTCTGATTGT
GGCCTA
