>Addgene plasmid #62519 | GFP-DroshaK382R | addgene partial sequence | sequence record 107559 | Drosha1-F 5'-AGGCATCGGTCCCTGGAT-3'
AGACAGCCGGTACAGATCTGATTATGACCGAGGGAGAACACCATCTCGCCGCCGCAGCTACGAACGGAGC
AGAGAGCGAGAACGGGAGAGACACAGGCATCGAGACAACCGAAGATCACCATCTCTGGAAAGGTCCTACA
AAAAAGAGTATAAGAGATCTGGAAGGAGTTACGGTTTATCGGTTGTTCCTGAACCTGCTGGATGCACACC
AGAATTACCTGGGGAGATTATTAAAAATACAGATTCTTGGGCCCCACCCCTGGAGATTGTGAATCATCGC
TCCCCAAGTAGGGAGAAGAAGAGAGCTCGTTGGGAGGAAGAAAAAGACCGTTGGAGTGACAACCAGAGTT
CTGGCAGAGACAGGAACTATACCTCAATCAAGGAAAAAGAGCCCGAGGAGACCATGCCTGACAAGAATGA
GGAGGAAGAAGAAGAACTTCTTAAGCCTGTGTGGATTCGATGCACTCATTCAGAAAACTACTACTCCAGT
GACCCCATGGATCAGGTGGGAGATTCTACAGTGGTTGGAACGAGTAGGCTTCGTGACTTATATGACAAAT
TTGAGGAGGAGTTGGGGAGCAGGCAAGAAAAGGCCAAAGCTGCTCGGCCTCCGTGGGAACCTCCAAAGAC
GAAGCTCGATGAAGATTTAGAGAGTTCCAGTGAATCCGAGTGTGAGTCTGATGAGGACAGCACCTGTTCT
AGCAGCTCAGACTCTGAAGTTTTTGACGTTATTGCAGAA
