[The description below was written by a language model from this plasmid's Addgene catalogue record.]
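Description:
GFP-DroshaK382R is a mammalian expression plasmid built on the pEGFP-C1 backbone, carrying human DROSHA (the RNase III enzyme of the microprocessor complex that cleaves primary microRNA transcripts) fused at its N terminus to the backbone-encoded GFP. The roughly 4.1 kb Drosha coding sequence was inserted by restriction cloning between the HindIII and KpnI sites of the multiple cloning site, giving a total construct of about 8.8 kb. The record does not list the promoter or other regulatory elements. pEGFP-C1 vectors generally drive the fusion from the CMV immediate-early promoter with an SV40 polyadenylation signal. The plasmid is maintained at high copy in E. coli under kanamycin selection, and the same resistance cassette confers neomycin (G418) resistance for selecting stably transfected mammalian cells.

The defining feature is a lysine-to-arginine substitution at residue 382 of Drosha, which preserves the positive charge but removes a lysine that could be modified. The associated study concerns acetylation of the Drosha N-terminal region and its protective effect against ubiquitin-mediated degradation, so this mutant is suited to testing how that residue contributes to Drosha modification, stability and turnover, with GFP allowing detection or localisation of the protein. The record is internally inconsistent here: the name, purpose and insert fields say lysine 382, while the mutation field says lysine 383. The depositor also notes additional changes in the Drosha sequence (M2V, K214R and K380R), stated not to be expected to affect function, although two of these are themselves lysine-to-arginine changes that users should keep in mind when interpreting results.
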