Addgene plasmid #62519: GFP-DroshaK382R
Purpose: Lysine 382 of Drosha was mutated to arginine
Depositing lab: Bharat Ramratnam. Depositing organization: Rhode Island Hospital. Publication: Acetylation of drosha on the N-terminus inhibits its degradation by ubiquitination. Tang X, Wen S, Zheng D, Tucker L, Cao L, Pantazatos D, Moss SF, Ramratnam B. PLoS One. 2013 Aug 29;8(8):e72503. doi: 10.1371/journal.pone.0072503. eCollection 2013. PONE-D-13-12890 PubMed 24009686.
Backbone
  Vector backbone: pEGFP-C1
  Backbone manufacturer: clontech
  Backbone size w/o insert (bp): 4700
  Total vector size (bp): 8822
  Vector type: Mammalian Expression
  Selectable markers: Neomycin (select with G418)
Growth in bacteria
  Bacterial resistance: Kanamycin, 50 μg/mL
  Growth temperature: 37°C
  Growth strain: DH5alpha
  Copy number: High Copy
Gene/Insert
  Gene/Insert name: human Drosha with lysine 382 changed to arginine
  Species: H. sapiens (human)
  Insert size (bp): 4122
  Mutation: changed lysine 383 to arginine
  Entrez Gene: DROSHA (a.k.a. ETOHI2, HSA242976, RANSE3L, RN3, RNASE3L, RNASEN)
  Tag / fusion protein: GFP (N terminal on backbone)
  Cloning method: Restriction Enzyme; 5′ cloning site HindIII (unknown if destroyed); 3′ cloning site KpnI (unknown if destroyed)
  Sequencing primers: 5′ GACGAGCTGTACAAG
Terms and licenses: Academic/Nonprofit Terms; Industry Terms: Not Available to Industry
Depositor comments: Drosha contains M2V, K214R and K380R. Depositor states that these mutation should not affect function.
How to cite: GFP-DroshaK382R was a gift from Bharat Ramratnam (Addgene plasmid # 62519 ; http://n2t.net/addgene:62519 ; RRID:Addgene_62519)
